>Addgene plasmid #96978 | pMDC43-SEIPIN3 | addgene full sequence | sequence record 189288 | Addgene NGS Result
GTATTGGCTAGAGCAGCTTGCCAACATGGTGGAGCACGACACTCTCGTCTACTCCAAGAATATCAAAGAT
ACAGTCTCAGAAGACCAAAGGGCTATTGAGACTTTTCAACAAAGGGTAATATCGGGAAACCTCCTCGGAT
TCCATTGCCCAGCTATCTGTCACTTCATCAAAAGGACAGTAGAAAAGGAAGGTGGCACCTACAAATGCCA
TCATTGCGATAAAGGAAAGGCTATCGTTCAAGATGCCTCTGCCGACAGTGGTCCCAAAGATGGACCCCCA
CCCACGAGGAGCATCGTGGAAAAAGAAGACGTTCCAACCACGTCTTCAAAGCAAGTGGATTGATGTGAAC
ATGGTGGAGCACGACACTCTCGTCTACTCCAAGAATATCAAAGATACAGTCTCAGAAGACCAAAGGGCTA
TTGAGACTTTTCAACAAAGGGTAATATCGGGAAACCTCCTCGGATTCCATTGCCCAGCTATCTGTCACTT
CATCAAAAGGACAGTAGAAAAGGAAGGTGGCACCTACAAATGCCATCATTGCGATAAAGGAAAGGCTATC
GTTCAAGATGCCTCTGCCGACAGTGGTCCCAAAGATGGACCCCCACCCACGAGGAGCATCGTGGAAAAAG
AAGACGTTCCAACCACGTCTTCAAAGCAAGTGGATTGATGTGATATCTCCACTGACGTAAGGGATGACGC
ACAATCCCACTATCCTTCGCAAGACCCTTCCTCTATATAAGGAAGTTCATTTCATTTGGAGAGGACACGC
TGAAATCACCAGTCTCTCTCTACAAATCTATCTCTCTCGAGCTTTCGCAGATCCGGGGGGCAATGAGATA
TGAAAAAGCCTGAACTCACCGCGACGTCTGTCGAGAAGTTTCTGATCGAAAAGTTCGACAGCGTCTCCGA
CCTGATGCAGCTCTCGGAGGGCGAAGAATCTCGTGCTTTCAGCTTCGATGTAGGAGGGCGTGGATATGTC
CTGCGGGTAAATAGCTGCGCCGATGGTTTCTACAAAGATCGTTATGTTTATCGGCACTTTGCATCGGCCG
CGCTCCCGATTCCGGAAGTGCTTGACATTGGGGAGTTTAGCGAGAGCCTGACCTATTGCATCTCCCGCCG
TTCACAGGGTGTCACGTTGCAAGACCTGCCTGAAACCGAACTGCCCGCTGTTCTACAACCGGTCGCGGAG
GCTATGGATGCGATCGCTGCGGCCGATCTTAGCCAGACGAGCGGGTTCGGCCCATTCGGACCGCAAGGAA
TCGGTCAATACACTACATGGCGTGATTTCATATGCGCGATTGCTGATCCCCATGTGTATCACTGGCAAAC
TGTGATGGACGACACCGTCAGTGCGTCCGTCGCGCAGGCTCTCGATGAGCTGATGCTTTGGGCCGAGGAC
TGCCCCGAAGTCCGGCACCTCGTGCACGCGGATTTCGGCTCCAACAATGTCCTGACGGACAATGGCCGCA
TAACAGCGGTCATTGACTGGAGCGAGGCGATGTTCGGGGATTCCCAATACGAGGTCGCCAACATCTTCTT
CTGGAGGCCGTGGTTGGCTTGTATGGAGCAGCAGACGCGCTACTTCGAGCGGAGGCATCCGGAGCTTGCA
GGATCGCCACGACTCCGGGCGTATATGCTCCGCATTGGTCTTGACCAACTCTATCAGAGCTTGGTTGACG
GCAATTTCGATGATGCAGCTTGGGCGCAGGGTCGATGCGACGCAATCGTCCGATCCGGAGCCGGGACTGT
CGGGCGTACACAAATCGCCCGCAGAAGCGCGGCCGTCTGGACCGATGGCTGTGTAGAAGTACTCGCCGAT
AGTGGAAACCGACGCCCCAGCACTCGTCCGAGGGCAAAGAAATAGAGTAGATGCCGACCGGGATCTGTCG
ATCGACAAGCTCGAGTTTCTCCATAATAATGTGTGAGTAGTTCCCAGATAAGGGAATTAGGGTTCCTATA
GGGTTTCGCTCATGTGTTGAGCATATAAGAAACCCTTAGTATGTATTTGTATTTGTAAAATACTTCTATC
AATAAAATTTCTAATTCCTAAAACCAAAATCCAGTACTAAAATCCAGATCCCCCGAATTAATTCGGCGTT
AATTCAGTACATTAAAAACGTCCGCAATGTGTTATTAAGTTGTCTAAGCGTCAATTTGTTTACACCACAA
TATATCCTGCCACCAGCCAGCCAACAGCTCCCCGACCGGCAGCTCGGCACAAAATCACCACTCGATACAG
GCAGCCCATCAGTCCGGGACGGCGTCAGCGGGAGAGCCGTTGTAAGGCGGCAGACTTTGCTCATGTTACC
GATGCTATTCGGAAGAACGGCAACTAAGCTGCCGGGTTTGAAACACGGATGATCTCGCGGAGGGTAGCAT
GTTGATTGTAACGATGACAGAGCGTTGCTGCCTGTGATCACCGCGGTTTCAAAATCGGCTCCGTCGATAC
TATGTTATACGCCAACTTTGAAAACAACTTTGAAAAAGCTGTTTTCTGGTATTTAAGGTTTTAGAATGCA
AGGAACAGTGAATTGGAGTTCGTCTTGTTATAATTAGCTTCTTGGGGTATCTTTAAATACTGTAGAAAAG
AGGAAGGAAATAATAAATGGCTAAAATGAGAATATCACCGGAATTGAAAAAACTGATCGAAAAATACCGC
TGCGTAAAAGATACGGAAGGAATGTCTCCTGCTAAGGTATATAAGCTGGTGGGAGAAAATGAAAACCTAT
ATTTAAAAATGACGGACAGCCGGTATAAAGGGACCACCTATGATGTGGAACGGGAAAAGGACATGATGCT
ATGGCTGGAAGGAAAGCTGCCTGTTCCAAAGGTCCTGCACTTTGAACGGCATGATGGCTGGAGCAATCTG
CTCATGAGTGAGGCCGATGGCGTCCTTTGCTCGGAAGAGTATGAAGATGAACAAAGCCCTGAAAAGATTA
TCGAGCTGTATGCGGAGTGCATCAGGCTCTTTCACTCCATCGACATATCGGATTGTCCCTATACGAATAG
CTTAGACAGCCGCTTAGCCGAATTGGATTACTTACTGAATAACGATCTGGCCGATGTGGATTGCGAAAAC
TGGGAAGAAGACACTCCATTTAAAGATCCGCGCGAGCTGTATGATTTTTTAAAGACGGAAAAGCCCGAAG
AGGAACTTGTCTTTTCCCACGGCGACCTGGGAGACAGCAACATCTTTGTGAAAGATGGCAAAGTAAGTGG
CTTTATTGATCTTGGGAGAAGCGGCAGGGCGGACAAGTGGTATGACATTGCCTTCTGCGTCCGGTCGATC
AGGGAGGATATCGGGGAAGAACAGTATGTCGAGCTATTTTTTGACTTACTGGGGATCAAGCCTGATTGGG
AGAAAATAAAATATTATATTTTACTGGATGAATTGTTTTAGTACCTAGAATGCATGACCAAAATCCCTTA
ACGTGAGTTTTCGTTCCACTGAGCGTCAGACCCCGTAGAAAAGATCAAAGGATCTTCTTGAGATCCTTTT
TTTCTGCGCGTAATCTGCTGCTTGCAAACAAAAAAACCACCGCTACCAGCGGTGGTTTGTTTGCCGGATC
AAGAGCTACCAACTCTTTTTCCGAAGGTAACTGGCTTCAGCAGAGCGCAGATACCAAATACTGTCCTTCT
AGTGTAGCCGTAGTTAGGCCACCACTTCAAGAACTCTGTAGCACCGCCTACATACCTCGCTCTGCTAATC
CTGTTACCAGTGGCTGCTGCCAGTGGCGATAAGTCGTGTCTTACCGGGTTGGACTCAAGACGATAGTTAC
CGGATAAGGCGCAGCGGTCGGGCTGAACGGGGGGTTCGTGCACACAGCCCAGCTTGGAGCGAACGACCTA
CACCGAACTGAGATACCTACAGCGTGAGCTATGAGAAAGCGCCACGCTTCCCGAAGGGAGAAAGGCGGAC
AGGTATCCGGTAAGCGGCAGGGTCGGAACAGGAGAGCGCACGAGGGAGCTTCCAGGGGGAAACGCCTGGT
ATCTTTATAGTCCTGTCGGGTTTCGCCACCTCTGACTTGAGCGTCGATTTTTGTGATGCTCGTCAGGGGG
GCGGAGCCTATGGAAAAACGCCAGCAACGCGGCCTTTTTACGGTTCCTGGCCTTTTGCTGGCCTTTTGCT
CACATGTTCTTTCCTGCGTTATCCCCTGATTCTGTGGATAACCGTATTACCGCCTTTGAGTGAGCTGATA
CCGCTCGCCGCAGCCGAACGACCGAGCGCAGCGAGTCAGTGAGCGAGGAAGCGGAAGAGCGCCTGATGCG
GTATTTTCTCCTTACGCATCTGTGCGGTATTTCACACCGCATATGGTGCACTCTCAGTACAATCTGCTCT
GATGCCGCATAGTTAAGCCAGTATACACTCCGCTATCGCTACGTGACTGGGTCATGGCTGCGCCCCGACA
CCCGCCAACACCCGCTGACGCGCCCTGACGGGCTTGTCTGCTCCCGGCATCCGCTTACAGACAAGCTGTG
ACCGTCTCCGGGAGCTGCATGTGTCAGAGGTTTTCACCGTCATCACCGAAACGCGCGAGGCAGGGTGCCT
TGATGTGGGCGCCGGCGGTCGAGTGGCGACGGCGCGGCTTGTCCGCGCCCTGGTAGATTGCCTGGCCGTA
GGCCAGCCATTTTTGAGCGGCCAGCGGCCGCGATAGGCCGACGCGAAGCGGCGGGGCGTAGGGAGCGCAG
CGACCGAAGGGTAGGCGCTTTTTGCAGCTCTTCGGCTGTGCGCTGGCCAGACAGTTATGCACAGGCCAGG
CGGGTTTTAAGAGTTTTAATAAGTTTTAAAGAGTTTTAGGCGGAAAAATCGCCTTTTTTCTCTTTTATAT
CAGTCACTTACATGTGTGACCGGTTCCCAATGTACGGCTTTGGGTTCCCAATGTACGGGTTCCGGTTCCC
AATGTACGGCTTTGGGTTCCCAATGTACGTGCTATCCACAGGAAAGAGACCTTTTCGACCTTTTTCCCCT
GCTAGGGCAATTTGCCCTAGCATCTGCTCCGTACATTAGGAACCGGCGGATGCTTCGCCCTCGATCAGGT
TGCGGTAGCGCATGACTAGGATCGGGCCAGCCTGCCCCGCCTCCTCCTTCAAATCGTACTCCGGCAGGTC
ATTTGACCCGATCAGCTTGCGCACGGTGAAACAGAACTTCTTGAACTCTCCGGCGCTGCCACTGCGTTCG
TAGATCGTCTTGAACAACCATCTGGCTTCTGCCTTGCCTGCGGCGCGGCGTGCCAGGCGGTAGAGAAAAC
GGCCGATGCCGGGATCGATCAAAAAGTAATCGGGGTGAACCGTCAGCACGTCCGGGTTCTTGCCTTCTGT
GATCTCGCGGTACATCCAATCAGCTAGCTCGATCTCGATGTACTCCGGCCGCCCGGTTTCGCTCTTTACG
ATCTTGTAGCGGCTAATCAAGGCTTCACCCTCGGATACCGTCACCAGGCGGCCGTTCTTGGCCTTCTTCG
TACGCTGCATGGCAACGTGCGTGGTGTTTAACCGAATGCAGGTTTCTACCAGGTCGTCTTTCTGCTTTCC
GCCATCGGCTCGCCGGCAGAACTTGAGTACGTCCGCAACGTGTGGACGGAACACGCGGCCGGGCTTGTCT
CCCTTCCCTTCCCGGTATCGGTTCATGGATTCGGTTAGATGGGAAACCGCCATCAGTACCAGGTCGTAAT
CCCACACACTGGCCATGCCGGCCGGCCCTGCGGAAACCTCTACGTGCCCGTCTGGAAGCTCGTAGCGGAT
CACCTCGCCAGCTCGTCGGTCACGCTTCGACAGACGGAAAACGGCCACGTCCATGATGCTGCGACTATCG
CGGGTGCCCACGTCATAGAGCATCGGAACGAAAAAATCTGGTTGCTCGTCGCCCTTGGGCGGCTTCCTAA
TCGACGGCGCACCGGCTGCCGGCGGTTGCCGGGATTCTTTGCGGATTCGATCAGCGGCCGCTTGCCACGA
TTCACCGGGGCGTGCTTCTGCCTCGATGCGTTGCCGCTGGGCGGCCTGCGCGGCCTTCAACTTCTCCACC
AGGTCATCACCCAGCGCCGCGCCGATTTGTACCGGGCCGGATGGTTTGCGACCGCTCACGCCGATTCCTC
GGGCTTGGGGGTTCCAGTGCCATTGCAGGGCCGGCAGGCAACCCAGCCGCTTACGCCTGGCCAACCGCCC
GTTCCTCCACACATGGGGCATTCCACGGCGTCGGTGCCTGGTTGTTCTTGATTTTCCATGCCGCCTCCTT
TAGCCGCTAAAATTCATCTACTCATTTATTCATTTGCTCATTTACTCTGGTAGCTGCGCGATGTATTCAG
ATAGCAGCTCGGTAATGGTCTTGCCTTGGCGTACCGCGTACATCTTCAGCTTGGTGTGATCCTCCGCCGG
CAACTGAAAGTTGACCCGCTTCATGGCTGGCGTGTCTGCCAGGCTGGCCAACGTTGCAGCCTTGCTGCTG
CGTGCGCTCGGACGGCCGGCACTTAGCGTGTTTGTGCTTTTGCTCATTTTCTCTTTACCTCATTAACTCA
AATGAGTTTTGATTTAATTTCAGCGGCCAGCGCCTGGACCTCGCGGGCAGCGTCGCCCTCGGGTTCTGAT
TCAAGAACGGTTGTGCCGGCGGCGGCAGTGCCTGGGTAGCTCACGCGCTGCGTGATACGGGACTCAAGAA
TGGGCAGCTCGTACCCGGCCAGCGCCTCGGCAACCTCACCGCCGATGCGCGTGCCTTTGATCGCCCGCGA
CACGACAAAGGCCGCTTGTAGCCTTCCATCCGTGACCTCAATGCGCTGCTTAACCAGCTCCACCAGGTCG
GCGGTGGCCCATATGTCGTAAGGGCTTGGCTGCACCGGAATCAGCACGAAGTCGGCTGCCTTGATCGCGG
ACACAGCCAAGTCCGCCGCCTGGGGCGCTCCGTCGATCACTACGAAGTCGCGCCGGCCGATGGCCTTCAC
GTCGCGGTCAATCGTCGGGCGGTCGATGCCGACAACGGTTAGCGGTTGATCTTCCCGCACGGCCGCCCAA
TCGCGGGCACTGCCCTGGGGATCGGAATCGACTAACAGAACATCGGCCCCGGCGAGTTGCAGGGCGCGGG
CTAGATGGGTTGCGATGGTCGTCTTGCCTGACCCGCCTTTCTGGTTAAGTACAGCGATAACCTTCATGCG
TTCCCCTTGCGTATTTGTTTATTTACTCATCGCATCATATACGCAGCGACCGCATGACGCAAGCTGTTTT
ACTCAAATACACATCACCTTTTTAGACGGCGGCGCTCGGTTTCTTCAGCGGCCAAGCTGGCCGGCCAGGC
CGCCAGCTTGGCATCAGACAAACCGGCCAGGATTTCATGCAGCCGCACGGTTGAGACGTGCGCGGGCGGC
TCGAACACGTACCCGGCCGCGATCATCTCCGCCTCGATCTCTTCGGTAATGAAAAACGGTTCGTCCTGGC
CGTCCTGGTGCGGTTTCATGCTTGTTCCTCTTGGCGTTCATTCTCGGCGGCCGCCAGGGCGTCGGCCTCG
GTCAATGCGTCCTCACGGAAGGCACCGCGCCGCCTGGCCTCGGTGGGCGTCACTTCCTCGCTGCGCTCAA
GTGCGCGGTACAGGGTCGAGCGATGCACGCCAAGCAGTGCAGCCGCCTCTTTCACGGTGCGGCCTTCCTG
GTCGATCAGCTCGCGGGCGTGCGCGATCTGTGCCGGGGTGAGGGTAGGGCGGGGGCCAAACTTCACGCCT
CGGGCCTTGGCGGCCTCGCGCCCGCTCCGGGTGCGGTCGATGATTAGGGAACGCTCGAACTCGGCAATGC
CGGCGAACACGGTCAACACCATGCGGCCGGCCGGCGTGGTGGTGTCGGCCCACGGCTCTGCCAGGCTACG
CAGGCCCGCGCCGGCCTCCTGGATGCGCTCGGCAATGTCCAGTAGGTCGCGGGTGCTGCGGGCCAGGCGG
TCTAGCCTGGTCACTGTCACAACGTCGCCAGGGCGTAGGTGGTCAAGCATCCTGGCCAGCTCCGGGCGGT
CGCGCCTGGTGCCGGTGATCTTCTCGGAAAACAGCTTGGTGCAGCCGGCCGCGTGCAGTTCGGCCCGTTG
GTTGGTCAAGTCCTGGTCGTCGGTGCTGACGCGGGCATAGCCCAGCAGGCCAGCGGCGGCGCTCTTGTTC
ATGGCGTAATGTCTCCGGTTCTAGTCGCAAGTATTCTACTTTATGCGACTAAAACACGCGACAAGAAAAC
GCCAGGAAAAGGGCAGGGCGGCAGCCTGTCGCGTAACTTAGGACTTGTGCGACATGTCGTTTTCAGAAGA
CGGCTGCACTGAACGTCAGAAGCCGACTGCACTATAGCAGCGGAGGGGTTGGATCAAAGTACTTTGATCC
CGAGGGGAACCCTGTGGTTGGCATGCACATACAAATGGACGAACGGATAAACCTTTTCACGCCCTTTTAA
ATATCCGATTATTCTAATAAACGCTCTTTTCTCTTAGGTTTACCCGCCAATATATCCTGTCAAACACTGA
TAGTTTAAACTGAAGGCGGGAAACGACAATCTGATCCAAGCTCAAGCTGCTCTAGCATTCGCCATTCAGG
CTGCGCAACTGTTGGGAAGGGCGATCGGTGCGGGCCTCTTCGCTATTACGCCAGCTGGCGAAAGGGGGAT
GTGCTGCAAGGCGATTAAGTTGGGTAACGCCAGGGTTTTCCCAGTCACGACGTTGTAAAACGACGGCCAG
TGCCAAGCTTGCATGCCTGCAGGTCAACATGGTGGAGCACGACACACTTGTCTACTCCAAAAATATCAAA
GATACAGTCTCAGAAGACCAAAGGGCAATTGAGACTTTTCAACAAAGGGTAATATCCGGAAACCTCCTCG
GATTCCATTGCCCAGCTATCTGTCACTTTATTGTGAAGATAGTGGAAAAGGAAGGTGGCTCCTACAAATG
CCATCATTGCGATAAAGGAAAGGCCATCGTTGAAGATGCCTCTGCCGACAGTGGTCCCAAAGATGGACCC
CCACCCACGAGGAGCATCGTGGAAAAAGAAGACGTTCCAACCACGTCTTCAAAGCAAGTGGATTGATGTG
ATAACATGGTGGAGCACGACACACTTGTCTACTCCAAAAATATCAAAGATACAGTCTCAGAAGACCAAAG
GGCAATTGAGACTTTTCAACAAAGGGTAATATCCGGAAACCTCCTCGGATTCCATTGCCCAGCTATCTGT
CACTTTATTGTGAAGATAGTGGAAAAGGAAGGTGGCTCCTACAAATGCCATCATTGCGATAAAGGAAAGG
CCATCGTTGAAGATGCCTCTGCCGACAGTGGTCCCAAAGATGGACCCCCACCCACGAGGAGCATCGTGGA
AAAAGAAGACGTTCCAACCACGTCTTCAAAGCAAGTGGATTGATGTGATATCTCCACTGACGTAAGGGAT
GACGCACAATCCCACTATCCTTCGCAAGACCCTTCCTCTATATAAGGAAGTTCATTTCATTTGGAGAGGA
CCTCGACTCTAGAGGATCCCCGGGTACCGGTAGAAAAAATGAGTAAAGGAGAAGAACTTTTCACTGGAGT
TGTCCCAATTCTTGTTGAATTAGATGGTGATGTTAATGGGCACAAATTTTCTGTCAGTGGAGAGGGTGAA
GGTGATGCAACATACGGAAAACTTACCCTTAAATTTATTTGCACTACTGGAAAACTACCTGTTCCATGGC
CAACCCTGGTCACCACCCTGACCTACGGCGTGCAGTGCTTCTCCCGTTACCCTGATCATATGAAGCGGCA
CGACTTCTTCAAGAGCGCCATGCCTGAGGGATACGTGCAGGAGAGGACCATCTTCTTCAAGGACGACGGG
AACTACAAGACACGTGCTGAAGTCAAGTTTGAGGGAGACACCCTCGTCAACAGGATCGAGCTTAAGGGAA
TCGATTTCAAGGAGGACGGAAACATCCTCGGCCACAAGTTGGAATACAACTACAACTCCCACAACGTATA
CATCATGGCCGACAAGCAAAAGAACGGCATCAAAGCCAACTTCAAGACCCGCCACAACATCGAAGACGGC
GGCGTGCAACTCGCTGATCATTATCAACAAAATACTCCAATTGGCGATGGCCCTGTCCTTTTACCAGACA
ACCATTACCTGTCCACACAATCTGCCCTTTCGAAAGATCCCAACGAAAAGAGAGACCACATGGTCCTTCT
TGAGTTTGTAACAGCTGCTGGGATTACACATGGCATGGATGAACTATACAAAGGCGCGCCAATGGAATCA
GAATCAGAATCATCATCAACACATAGCAGCTGCGATCGATTCCTAGACGCAGAAGACGAATTCTTTTACG
ATAGCTTCTCGAACCACTACGACTGCCTCAATTCGTCTCCCCCCGCGAATCTCCGTCGCCGAAGGTTGCC
TATGGATACGGATTCTTCTTCTTCCTCTTCTACGTCTTCATTGGAATCTTGTGAGAAACGGAGCACCGTG
GGAGAAAATGACGAGCTTGAGGTTTCTCTAGTGGATTTCGAAACAATTGAAATTGATGTCGATGTTACTG
ACTCTGCAAATAGCTCAATCGACTCGATTTCGGAAAAAGGAGAAGACTTTGAAGTAATTGACTCGTGTAC
CGATACGGAGAAGAATATGGGTGAGAATGATTCGGGTCGGGTCGACCCGTTTACAGTGACCACCTTGAAT
GATGAGCGAGGTGAGATTTATACCGGACCGGAATATACTTCGACGGATTGGTCTTTGACGAGTCTAGTGA
TCAGGTCAATTGAATTTCAAGTTAGTTTGATGATTACCTTTATAAGGTTTCCTCCATGGTTAATTAGTAA
ATGTTTGAGCTTTGTTTTTGATCCGTATCGAACAATGAGGCGTGGTAGACGCTATTTAGTATCGTGGATT
GTTGGGTTATGTGATTCAGGGTTAAAAGATGATAAGCCTGTGTTGGAGCTTGTGCGTAGAGTAACATGGG
GTTTGTTTTGTGCTGTTTATGTGGGGATCATGTTGTTTGCCTTGTTGGTTTCTGCGTTTATGATTAGTGG
TTTTGTGATTACCTATTTGGCTCATGAACCACTTGTTATCAAAGAGAGCTTGAATTTTGATTACACCAAG
AGTAGTCCTGAAGCTTATGTGCCCATAAGTTCATGTGCTGGTGTTGCCTTTGGTTTGAGTGGCAAGGAGA
GTATTGAAACTGGGAAGGTCAAAGGGTTGAAAGACAGGACAGAGATAACTGTGTCAATGACATTGCCTGA
GTCCGAGTACAATAGAAATCTCGGGATGTTTCAGGTTCGGGTGGACTTCTTATCCGCGAGTGGTCATGTG
CTTGCTAGTTCAAGGCGGCCGTGTATGGTAAAATTTAGTAGCGAGCCTATACGTCTTGTCCAGACTTTGC
TAAAGATTGCTCCGCTTGTCACGGGCTATGTCTCTGAAATCCAAACCTTGAACTTGAAGCTTAAAGGCTT
GGTCGAAAAGGACATTATTCCTACTGCTTGCTTGAAGATCATGATCGAACAACGTGCAGAGTTTCGTCCT
GGAGCAGGTATTCCTGAGATTTACGATGCATCTCTGTTCCTTGAATCCAAACTTCCTTTCTTGAAAAGGA
TCATATGGAACTGGAGGAAAACTTTGTTTGTCTGGATCAGCATGAGTTTGTTCATTATGGAATTACTTTT
CGCCTTAGTTTTCTTCAGACCTCTGATCATCCCAAGAACAGGTCAGAGAACACAACAAAGAGATGGAACA
CATTCTATCAACAACAACTTATATCTTGACGGTCAGGCGGGAAGTAGATGATTAATTAACTAGTTCTAGA
GCGGCCGCCACCGCGGTGGAGCTCGAATTTCCCCGATCGTTCAAACATTTGGCAATAAAGTTTCTTAAGA
TTGAATCCTGTTGCCGGTCTTGCGATGATTATCATATAATTTCTGTTGAATTACGTTAAGCATGTAATAA
TTAACATGTAATGCATGACGTTATTTATGAGATGGGTTTTTATGATTAGAGTCCCGCAATTATACATTTA
ATACGCGATAGAAAACAAAATATAGCGCGCAAACTAGGATAAATTATCGCGCGCGGTGTCATCTATGTTA
CTAGATCGGGAATTCGTAATCATGTCATAGCTGTTTCCTGTGTGAAATTGTTATCCGCTCACAATTCCAC
ACAACATACGAGCCGGAAGCATAAAGTGTAAAGCCTGGGGTGCCTAATGAGTGAGCTAACTCACATTAAT
TGCGTTGCGCTCACTGCCCGCTTTCCAGTCGGGAAACCTGTCGTGCCAGCTGCATTAATGAATCGGCCAA
CGCGCGGGGAGAGGCGGTTTGC
Features (pLannotate 1.2.2; 25 found; start..end, strand, type, name):
     97..773     +  promoter       CaMV 35S promoter (enhanced): cauliflower mosaic virus 35S promoter with a duplicated enhancer region
    840..1865    +  CDS            HygR: hygromycin B phosphotransferase confers resistance to hygromycin
   1906..2080    +  polyA_signal   CaMV poly(A) signal: cauliflower mosaic virus polyadenylation signal
   2158..2182    -  misc_feature   LB T-DNA repeat: left border repeat from nopaline C58 T-DNA
   2607..3401    +  CDS            KanR: aminoglycoside phosphotransferase; aphA-3; confers resistance to kanamycin
   3488..4076    +  rep_origin     ori: high-copy-number ColE1/pMB1/pBR322/pUC origin of replication
   4262..4402    -  misc_feature   bom: basis of mobility region from pBR322
   4504..4543    -  CDS            rop (fragment): Rop protein, which maintains plasmids at low copy number; rop
   4746..4940    -  rep_origin     pVS1 oriV: origin of replication for the Pseudomonas plasmid pVS1 (Heeb et al., 2000)
   5006..6079    -  CDS            pVS1 RepA: replication protein from the Pseudomonas plasmid pVS1 (Heeb et al., 2000)
   6508..7137    -  CDS            pVS1 StaA: stability protein from the Pseudomonas plasmid pVS1 (Heeb et al., 2000)
   7697..8098    -  CDS            Y4CG_SINFN (fragment): Protein inferred from homology: Swiss-Prot protein existence level 3. From Sinorhizobium fredii (strain NBRC 101917 / NGR234).
   8438..8462    -  misc_feature   RB T-DNA repeat: right border repeat from nopaline C58 T-DNA
   8528..8682    -  CDS            lacZα (fragment): LacZα fragment of β-galactosidase; lacZ fragment
   8685..8705    -  misc_feature   MCS (fragment): pUC18/19 multiple cloning site
   8780..9451    +  promoter       CaMV 35S promoter (enhanced): cauliflower mosaic virus 35S promoter with a duplicated enhancer region
   9453..9479    -  misc_feature   MCS (fragment): pUC18/19 multiple cloning site
   9489..10202   +  CDS            P11: P11 is a basic (constitutively fluorescent) cyan fluorescent protein published in 1994, derived from Aequorea victoria.
  10212..11738   +  CDS            SEI3: SEI3_ARATH - Experimental evidence at transcript level: Swiss-Prot protein existence level 2. Involved in lipid metabolism and lipid droplet (LD) morphology, number, and size. Supports the formation of small-sized LDs and modulates triacylglycerol accumulation. Induces probably a reorganization of the endoplasmic reticulum into LD-forming domains. From Arabidopsis thaliana (Mouse-ear cress).
  11749..11784   -  misc_feature   MCS (fragment): pBluescript multiple cloning site
  11795..12047   +  terminator     NOS terminator: nopaline synthase terminator and poly(A) signal
  12086..12108   -  protein_bind   lac operator (fragment): The lac repressor binds to the lac operator to inhibit transcription in E. coli. This inhibition can be relieved by adding lactose or isopropyl-β-D-thiogalactopyranoside (IPTG). lac repressor encoded by lacI
  12112..12142   -  promoter       lac promoter: promoter for the E. coli lac operon
  12157..12178   -  protein_bind   CAP binding site: CAP binding activates transcription in the presence of cAMP. E. coli catabolite activator protein
  12191..7       -  CDS            lacI (fragment) (across the origin): lac repressor; lacI; The lac repressor binds to the lac operator to inhibit transcription in E. coli. This inhibition can be relieved by adding lactose or isopropyl-β-D-thiogalactopyranoside (IPTG).
