[The description below was written by a language model from this plasmid's Addgene catalogue record and pLannotate feature annotations shown in this document.]
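Description:
pMDC43-SEIPIN3 is a binary T-DNA plant expression vector built on the pMDC43 backbone for producing a GFP-tagged version of Arabidopsis thaliana SEIPIN3 (AT2G34380) in plants. The plasmid carries two replication systems: a high-copy ColE1/pUC-type origin (with the pBR322 bom region) for propagation in E. coli, and the pVS1 oriV with its RepA replication and StaA stability proteins, which support maintenance in Agrobacterium. Bacterial selection is by kanamycin through an aphA-3-type aminoglycoside phosphotransferase located outside the T-DNA.

Between the nopaline-type right and left border repeats lie two plant cassettes. The first uses an enhanced CaMV 35S promoter with a duplicated enhancer region to drive an Aequorea victoria-derived fluorescent protein fused upstream of the SEIPIN3 coding sequence, followed by the NOS terminator. The automated annotation labels the fluorescent protein as the cyan variant P11, but the catalogue entry records it as an N-terminal GFP tag. The roughly 1.5 kb insert was cloned between AscI and PacI sites, both retained. The sequenced record (12,272 nt) is shorter than the listed empty backbone size plus the insert, and no Gateway cassette elements are annotated, which would fit the insert having replaced backbone sequence between these sites, though the record does not say so. The second cassette, also driven by an enhanced 35S promoter and ended by the CaMV poly(A) signal, expresses hygromycin B phosphotransferase for selection of transformed plant cells. Residual lacZα, lac promoter/operator and lacI fragments are remnants of the backbone.

SEIPIN3 is annotated as influencing lipid droplet number, size and morphology and modulating triacylglycerol accumulation. The construct therefore suits constitutive expression and fluorescence localisation of the protein in plant cells when studying lipid droplet formation.
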