Addgene plasmid #96978: pMDC43-SEIPIN3
Purpose: Express GFP-tagged Arabidopsis SEIPIN3 gene in plants.
Depositing lab: Kent Chapman. Depositing organization: University of North Texas. Publication: Arabidopsis SEIPIN Proteins Modulate Triacylglycerol Accumulation and Influence Lipid Droplet Proliferation. Cai Y, Goodman JM, Pyc M, Mullen RT, Dyer JM, Chapman KD. Plant Cell. 2015 Sep;27(9):2616-36. doi: 10.1105/tpc.15.00588. Epub 2015 Sep 11. PubMed 26362606.
Backbone
  Vector backbone: pMDC43
  Backbone size w/o insert (bp): 12460
  Vector type: Plant Expression
  Selectable markers: Hygromycin
Growth in bacteria
  Bacterial resistance: Kanamycin, 50 μg/mL
  Growth temperature: 37°C
  Growth strain: DH5alpha
  Copy number: High Copy
Gene/Insert
  Gene/Insert name: SEIPIN3
  Species: A. thaliana (mustard weed)
  Insert size (bp): 1530
  Entrez Gene: AT2G34380 (a.k.a. AT2G34380, F13P17.31)
  Promoter: 35S
  Tag / fusion protein: GFP (N terminal on insert)
  Cloning method: Restriction Enzyme; 5′ cloning site AscI (not destroyed); 3′ cloning site PacI (not destroyed)
Terms and licenses: Academic/Nonprofit Terms; Industry Terms: Not Available to Industry
Depositor comments: The sequences and maps of pMDC vectors can be obtained from the following website. http://www.botinst.uzh.ch/en/research/development/grossnik/vectors/MarkdGatewayVectors.html
How to cite: pMDC43-SEIPIN3 was a gift from Kent Chapman (Addgene plasmid # 96978 ; http://n2t.net/addgene:96978 ; RRID:Addgene_96978)
