>Addgene plasmid #96978 | pMDC43-SEIPIN3 | depositor partial sequence | sequence record 178541 | Insert sequence
ATGGAATCAGAATCAGAATCATCATCAACACATAGCAGCTGCGATCGATTCCTAGACGCAGAAGACGAAT
TCTTTTACGATAGCTTCTCGAACCACTACGACTGCCTCAATTCGTCTCCCCCCGCGAATCTCCGTCGCCG
AAGGTTGCCTATGGATACGGATTCTTCTTCTTCCTCTTCTACGTCTTCATTGGAATCTTGTGAGAAACGG
AGCACCGTGGGAGAAAATGACGAGCTTGAGGTTTCTCTAGTGGATTTCGAAACAATTGAAATTGATGTCG
ATGTTACTGACTCTGCAAATAGCTCAATCGACTCGATTTCGGAAAAAGGAGAAGACTTTGAAGTAATTGA
CTCGTGTACCGATACGGAGAAGAATATGGGTGAGAATGATTCGGGTCGGGTCGACCCGTTTACAGTGACC
ACCTTGAATGATGAGCGAGGTGAGATTTATACCGGACCGGAATATACTTCGACGGATTGGTCTTTGACGA
GTCTAGTGATCAGGTCAATTGAATTTCAAGTTAGTTTGATGATTACCTTTATAAGGTTTCCTCCATGGTT
AATTAGTAAATGTTTGAGCTTTGTTTTTGATCCGTATCGAACAATGAGGCGTGGTAGACGCTATTTAGTA
TCGTGGATTGTTGGGTTATGTGATTCAGGGTTAAAAGATGATAAGCCTGTGTTGGAGCTTGTGCGTAGAG
TAACATGGGGTTTGTTTTGTGCTGTTTATGTGGGGATCATGTTGTTTGCCTTGTTGGTTTCTGCGTTTAT
GATTAGTGGTTTTGTGATTACCTATTTGGCTCATGAACCACTTGTTATCAAAGAGAGCTTGAATTTTGAT
TACACCAAGAGTAGTCCTGAAGCTTATGTGCCCATAAGTTCATGTGCTGGTGTTGCCTTTGGTTTGAGTG
GCAAGGAGAGTATTGAAACTGGGAAGGTCAAAGGGTTGAAAGACAGGACAGAGATAACTGTGTCAATGAC
ATTGCCTGAGTCCGAGTACAATAGAAATCTCGGGATGTTTCAGGTTCGGGTGGACTTCTTATCCGCGAGT
GGTCATGTGCTTGCTAGTTCAAGGCGGCCGTGTATGGTAAAATTTAGTAGCGAGCCTATACGTCTTGTCC
AGACTTTGCTAAAGATTGCTCCGCTTGTCACGGGCTATGTCTCTGAAATCCAAACCTTGAACTTGAAGCT
TAAAGGCTTGGTCGAAAAGGACATTATTCCTACTGCTTGCTTGAAGATCATGATCGAACAACGTGCAGAG
TTTCGTCCTGGAGCAGGTATTCCTGAGATTTACGATGCATCTCTGTTCCTTGAATCCAAACTTCCTTTCT
TGAAAAGGATCATATGGAACTGGAGGAAAACTTTGTTTGTCTGGATCAGCATGAGTTTGTTCATTATGGA
ATTACTTTTCGCCTTAGTTTTCTTCAGACCTCTGATCATCCCAAGAACAGGTCAGAGAACACAACAAAGA
GATGGAACACATTCTATCAACAACAACTTATATCTTGACGGTCAGGCGGGAAGTAGATGA
